>Addgene plasmid #184635 | pAAV-EF1a-double floxed-Gat1-HA-WPRE-HGHpA | addgene full sequence | sequence record 369062 | Addgene NGS Result
GCTGCCTGCAGGGGCGCCTGATGCGGTATTTTCTCCTTACGCATCTGTGCGGTATTTCACACCGCATA
[95 nt withheld, positions 69-163]
T
[46 nt withheld, positions 165-210]
C
[141 nt withheld, positions 212-352]
CCTTTGACGTTGGAGTCCACGTTCTTT
[37 nt withheld, positions 380-416]
ACTCTATCTCGGGCTATTCTTTTGATTTATAAGGGATTTTGCCGATTTCGGTCTATTGGTTAAAAAATGA
GCTGATTTAACAAAAATTTAACGCGAATTTTAACAAAATATTAACGTTTACAATTTTATGGTGCACTCTC
AGTACAATCTGCTCTGATGCCGCATAGTTAAGCCAGCCCCGACACCCGCCAACACCCGCTGACGCGCCCT
GACGGGCTTGTCTGCTCCCGGCATCCGCTTACAGACAAGCTGTGACCGTCTCCGGGAGCTGCATGTGTCA
GAGGTTTTCACCGTCATCACCGAAACGCGCGAGACGAAAGGGCCTCGTGATACGCCTATTTTTATAGGTT
AATGTCATGATAATAATGGTTTCTTAGACGTCAGGTGGCACTTTTCGGGGAAATGTGCGCGGAACCCCTA
TTTGTTTATTTTTCTAAATACATTCAAATATGTATCCGCTCATGAGACAATAACCCTGATAAATGCTTCA
ATAATATTGAAAAAGGAAGAGTATGAGTATTCAACATTTCCGTGTCGCCCTTATTCCCTTTTTTGCGGCA
TTTTGCCTTCCTGTTTTTGCTCACCCAGAAACGCTGGTGAAAGTAAAAGATGCTGAAGATCAGTTGGGTG
CACGAGTGGGTTACATCGAACTGGATCTCAACAGCGGTAAGATCCTTGAGAGTTTTCGCCCCGAAGAACG
TTTTCCAATGATGAGCACTTTTAAAGTTCTGCTATGTGGCGCGGTATTATCCCGTATTGACGCCGGGCAA
GAGCAACTCGGTCGCCGCATACACTATTCTCAGAATGACTTGGTTGAGTACTCACCAGTCACAGAAAAGC
ATCTTACGGATGGCATGACAGTAAGAGAATTATGCAGTGCTGCCATAACCATGAGTGATAACACTGCGGC
CAACTTACTTCTGACAACGATCGGAGGACCGAAGGAGCTAACCGCTTTTTTGCACAACATGGGGGATCAT
GTAACTCGCCTTGATCGTTGGGAACCGGAGCTGAATGAAGCCATACCAAACGACGAGCGTGACACCACGA
TGCCTGTAGCAATGGCAACAACGTTGCGCAAACTATTAACTGGCGAACTACTTACTCTAGCTTCCCGGCA
ACAATTAATAGACTGGATGGAGGCGGATAAAGTTGCAGGACCACTTCTGCGCTCGGCCCTTCCGGCTGGC
TGGTTTATTGCTGATAAATCTGGAGCCGGTGAGCGTGGGTCTCGCGGTATCATTGCAGCACTGGGGCCAG
ATGGTAAGCCCTCCCGTATCGTAGTTATCTACACGACGGGGAGTCAGGCAACTATGGATGAACGAAATAG
ACAGATCGCTGAGATAGGTGCCTCACTGATTAAGCATTGGTAACTGTCAGACCAAGTGTACTCATATATA
CTTTAGATTGATTTAAAACTTCATTTTTAATTTAAAAGGATCTAGGTGAAGATCCTTTTTGATAATCTCA
TGACCAAAATCCCTTAACGTGAGTTTTCGTTCCACTGAGCGTCAGACCCCGTAGAAAAGATCAAAGGATC
TTCTTGAGATCCTTTTTTTCTGCGCGTAATCTGCTGCTTGCAAACAAAAAAACCACCGCTACCAGCGGTG
GTTTGTTTGCCGGATCAAGAGCTACCAACTCTTTTTCCGAAGGTAACTGGCTTCAGCAGAGCGCAGATAC
CAAATACTGTTCTTCTAGTGTAGCCGTAGTTAGGCCACCACTTCAAGAACTCTGTAGCACCGCCTACATA
CCTCGCTCTGCTAATCCTGTTACCAGTGGCTGCTGCCAGTGGCGATAAGTCGTGTCTTACCGGGTTGGAC
TCAAGACGATAGTTACCGGATAAGGCGCAGCGGTCGGGCTGAACGGGGGGTTCGTGCACACAGCCCAGCT
TGGAGCGAACGACCTACACCGAACTGAGATACCTACAGCGTGAGCTATGAGAAAGCGCCACGCTTCCCGA
AGGGAGAAAGGCGGACAGGTATCCGGTAAGCGGCAGGGTCGGAACAGGAGAGCGCACGAGGGAGCTTCCA
GGGGGAAACGCCTGGTATCTTTATAGTCCTGTCGGGTTTCGCCACCTCTGACTTGAGCGTCGATTTTTGT
GATGCTCGTCAGGGGGGCGGAGCCTATGGAAAAACGCCAGCAACGCGGCCTTTTTACGGTTCCTGGCCTT
TTGCTGGCCTTTTGCTCACATGTCCTGCAGGCAGCTGCGCGCTCGCTCGCTCACTGAGGCCGCCCGGGCG
TCGGGCGACCTTTGGTCGCCCGGCCTCAGTGAGCGAGCGAGCGCGCAGAGAGGGAGTGGCCAACTCCATC
ACTAGGGGTTCCTGCGGCCGCACGCGTAAGCTTTGCAAAGATGGATAAAGTTTTAAACAGAGAGGAATCT
TTGCAGCTAATGGACCTTCTAGGTCTTGAAAGGAGTGGGAATTGGCTCCGGTGCCCGTCAGTGGGCAGAG
CGCACATCGCCCACAGTCCCCGAGAAGTTGGGGGGAGGGGTCGGCAATTGAACCGGTGCCTAGAGAAGGT
GGCGCGGGGTAAACTGGGAAAGTGATGTCGTGTACTGGCTCCGCCTTTTTCCCGAGGGTGGGGGAGAACC
GTATATAAGTGCAGTAGTCGCCGTGAACGTTCTTTTTCGCAACGGGTTTGCCGCCAGAACACAGGTAAGT
GCCGTGTGTGGTTCCCGCGGGCCTGGCCTCTTTACGGGTTATGGCCCTTGCGTGCCTTGAATTACTTCCA
CCTGGCTGCAGTACGTGATTCTTGATCCCGAGCTTCGGGTTGGAAGTGGGTGGGAGAGTTCGAGGCCTTG
CGCTTAAGGAGCCCCTTCGCCTCGTGCTTGAGTTGAGGCCTGGCCTGGGCGCTGGGGCCGCCGCGTGCGA
ATCTGGTGGCACCTTCGCGCCTGTCTCGCTGCTTTCGATAAGTCTCTAGCCATTTAAAATTTTTGATGAC
CTGCTGCGACGCTTTTTTTCTGGCAAGATAGTCTTGTAAATGCGGGCCAAGATCTGCACACTGGTATTTC
GGTTTTTGGGGCCGCGGGCGGCGACGGGGCCCGTGCGTCCCAGCGCACATGTTCGGCGAGGCGGGGCCTG
CGAGCGCGGCCACCGAGAATCGGACGGGGGTAGTCTCAAGCTGGCCGGCCTGCTCTGGTGCCTGGCCTCG
CGCCGCCGTGTATCGCCCCGCCCTGGGCGGCAAGGCTGGCCCGGTCGGCACCAGTTGCGTGAGCGGAAAG
ATGGCCGCTTCCCGGCCCTGCTGCAGGGAGCTCAAAATGGAGGACGCGGCGCTCGGGAGAGCGGGCGGGT
GAGTCACCCACACAAAGGAAAAGGGCCTTTCCGTCCTCAGCCGTCGCTTCATGTGACTCCACGGAGTACC
GGGCGCCGTCCAGGCACCTCGATTAGTTCTCGAGCTTTTGGAGTACGTCGTCTTTAGGTTGGGGGGAGGG
GTTTTATGCGATGGAGTTTCCCCACACTGAGTGGGTGGAGACTGAAGTTAGGCCAGCTTGGCACTTGATG
TAATTCTCCTTGGAATTTGCCCTTTTTGAGTTTGGATCTTGGTTCATTCTCAAGCCTCAGACAGTGGTTC
AAAGTTTTTTTCTTCCATTTCAGGTGTCGTGAGGTACCGGATCCTCTAGAGTCGACTCCGGAATAACTTC
GTATAGGATACTTTATACGAAGTTATGCAGAATGGTAGCTGGATTGTAGCTGCTATTAGCAATATGAAAC
CTCTTAATAACTTCGTATAGCATACATTATACGAAGTTATGGCGCGCCCTAAGCGTAATCTGGAACGTCA
TATGGATAGGATCCTGCATAGTCCGGGACGTCATAGGGATAGCCAGCGTAATCTGGAACATCGTATGGGT
AGCCGATGTAGGCCTCCTTGCTGGCTGAGCTGCCAGCCTGCGGCTGCTCAGGGCCATTCTCAGGGCGCAC
AATATCTTCACTGGGCTGAATCATGACCTGGAGACGCTGCTTCAGGGAGCCCTTCAGGGTGAGGAACATG
TAAGCCATGTACCCGGGGATGAGCACCATGGAGGACAGAGCCATGAGCCAGCCCACGCCCTGGCCCCACT
TGGGGAAAACATAGCTTCCCATGGTGAGTGGTGTCATCTGCACAGCACTGAAGAGAAACACGCCCGCCAC
AATGATGGGTGTGAAAAAGGACCAGCACAGCTTCCACCAGATGCAGGGCCTGGAGCCAACCATCTCCTGG
ATGTTGTCATAGAACCGGTTGACACCATAAAACCAGGAAATGGAGACACACTCGAAGAAAACCAGGAACA
GCAAGCTCATGCCGCTGGCAGAGTAATAATCAAACAGTTTGAAGACATAAATGCCACCCTGGGTGATGTT
AGACAGGCCAATCAGGTAGGACACGATGCACACGGCAGCAATGAAGAGTTCACGGCGATTGCGGAGAAGT
CTGGGGTACTCGTCCACCAGGGCAGTGATGAAGCCCTCCACGGTACAGAACTGGCTGTCAATGCCCAGCA
TCAGCAGCATGGAGAAGAAGAGGATAGCCCAGAGGGGAGAGATGGGTAGCTGTGTCACAGCCTCAGGGTA
CGCCAAGAATGCCAGCCCCGGGCCTGAGGCTGCCACATCAGCTATGGACCTCTTGGTGACATGAGCCATG
AAGCCCACGATGGAGAAGATGACGAATCCGGCAAACATGCTGGTGCAGGAGTTGATGCAGCAAACGATGA
TGGAGTCCCTGTACACATTGTTGTGGAAAGAGTTGTAGCTTCCCAGAGCAATCAGGGACCCCAGGCCCAG
CCCGTAGGAGAAGAAGATCTGGGTGGCGGCGTCAAGCCACACCTCAGAATCAGACAGCTTTCGGAAGTTG
GGTGTGATGTAGAAGAGGATCCCCTCCTTGGCCCCGGGAAGCGTCACTCCACGGAAGAACAGGATGATAA
GCATGATGTAGGGGTACGTGGCTGAGAAGTAGACCACCTTTCCAGTCCAACCAACACCCTTCCAGATGCA
GAAATACACGAGCACCCAGGCAATGGCCAGTGTGATGGCCAGAGGCCAGCGGATCTGTCCTGGCTTGTCC
AGTCCATCTGTCATCTGGTGCATGTTGCGCTCCCAGAACTCCACCACGGCGCTGGTCATGTTGGTGGTAT
TGACCAGGCTGTAGTTGGAGAAGCAGCGGTCAGTGTTCCACGGGTTGTCACACTGTTTCCATGGCAGGGT
CGTGGTGAAGGAGTTGTACAGGTAGTAGATGGCCCAGGAGATGATGACGATGTAGTAGATGTTCAGCCAG
AAGGACAGCACAGCTGCCGCGAGGCCCACACCCTTGAACATGGGCGCCAGCTTCCATACGCCCAGGCCCC
CAATGGAGGTGTACTGGCCTAGGGAGCACTCCAAAAGGAAGAGAGGAACACCCGCAAAGATGAGCGTCAG
GAAATATGGGATTAGGAAGGCCCCGCCACCGTTTTTCCCACAGAGGTAAGGGAACCTCCACACATTGCCC
AGGCCGATGGCATAGCCCACGCAGGACATGAGGAAGTCGAAGCGTCCCTTCCATGTGTCCCGGTCAGGGA
GGTCCCCGGCCTTCTTCTGCACCTTGACTACCAGGGTTTTGGGCTTGTCGCTGGCCACAGGGGCCTCGCT
GACCTCAGTAGAGATCTGCCCATCAGCCACCTTGCTGTTGTCAGTCGCCATGGTGGCTAGCATAACTTCG
TATAAAGTATCCTATACGAAGTTATTTGCCTTAACCCAGAAATTATCACTGTTATTCTTTAGAATGGTGC
AAAGAATAACTTCGTATAATGTATGCTATACGAAGTTATGAATTCGATATCAAGCTTATCGATAATCAAC
CTCTGGATTACAAAATTTGTGAAAGATTGACTGGTATTCTTAACTATGTTGCTCCTTTTACGCTATGTGG
ATACGCTGCTTTAATGCCTTTGTATCATGCTATTGCTTCCCGTATGGCTTTCATTTTCTCCTCCTTGTAT
AAATCCTGGTTGCTGTCTCTTTATGAGGAGTTGTGGCCCGTTGTCAGGCAACGTGGCGTGGTGTGCACTG
TGTTTGCTGACGCAACCCCCACTGGTTGGGGCATTGCCACCACCTGTCAGCTCCTTTCCGGGACTTTCGC
TTTCCCCCTCCCTATTGCCACGGCGGAACTCATCGCCGCCTGCCTTGCCCGCTGCTGGACAGGGGCTCGG
CTGTTGGGCACTGACAATTCCGTGGTGTTGTCGGGGAAATCATCGTCCTTTCCTTGGCTGCTCGCCTATG
TTGCCACCTGGATTCTGCGCGGGACGTCCTTCTGCTACGTCCCTTCGGCCCTCAATCCAGCGGACCTTCC
TTCCCGCGGCCTGCTGCCGGCTCTGCGGCCTCTTCCGCGTCTTCGCCTTCGCCCTCAGACGAGTCGGATC
TCCCTTTGGGCCGCCTCCCCGCATCGATACCGAGCGCTGCTCGAGAGATCTTCGACTGTGCCTTCTAGTT
GCCAGCCATCTGTTGTTTGCCCCTCCCCCGTGCCTTCCTTGACCCTGGAAGGTGCCACTCCCACTGTCCT
TTCCTAATAAAATGAGGAAATTGCATCGCATTGTCTGAGTAGGTGTCATTCTATTCTGGGGGGTGGGGTG
GGGCAGGACAGCAAGGGGGAGGATTGGGAAGACAATAGCAGGCATGAGATCTCACGTGCGGACCGAGCGG
CCGCAGGAACCCCTAGTGATGGAGTTGGCCACTCCCTCTCTGCGCGCTCGCTCGCTCACTGAGGCCGGGC
GACCAAAGGTCGCCCGACGCCCGGGCTTTGCCCGGGCGGCCTCAGTGAGCGAGCGAGCGCGCA
Features (pLannotate 1.2.2; 24 found; start..end, strand, type, name):
     17..68      -  misc_feature   bom (fragment): basis of mobility region from pBR322
     87..542     +  rep_origin     f1 ori (sequence partly withheld): f1 bacteriophage origin of replication; arrow indicates direction of (+) strand synthesis
    543..592     -  misc_feature   bom (fragment): basis of mobility region from pBR322
    694..729     -  CDS            rop (fragment): Rop protein, which maintains plasmids at low copy number; rop
    824..928     +  promoter       AmpR promoter: bla
    929..1789    +  CDS            AmpR: β-lactamase; bla; confers resistance to ampicillin, carbenicillin, and related antibiotics
   1960..2548    +  rep_origin     ori: high-copy-number ColE1/pMB1/pBR322/pUC origin of replication
   2621..2648    +  repeat_region  AAV2 ITR (fragment): inverted terminal repeat of adeno-associated virus serotype 2 inverted
   2677..2704    +  repeat_region  AAV2 ITR (fragment): inverted terminal repeat of adeno-associated virus serotype 2 inverted
   2767..2833    +  CDS            small t antigen (fragment): SV40 (simian virus 40) small t antigen
   2840..4018    +  promoter       EF-1α promoter: strong constitutive promoter for human elongation factor EF-1α
   4025..4042    +  misc_feature   MCS (fragment): pUC18/19 multiple cloning site
   4049..4082    +  protein_bind   lox2272: Cre-mediated recombination occurs in the 8-bp core sequence (GGATACTT). lox2272 sites are compatible with each other, but incompatible with loxP or loxN sites (Lee and Saito, 1988). Cre recombinase
   4083..4132    -  intron         β-globin intron (fragment): internally truncated intron from human β-globin
   4133..4166    +  protein_bind   loxP: Cre-mediated recombination occurs in the 8-bp core sequence (GCATACAT). Cre recombinase
   4241..4267    -  CDS            3xHA (fragment): three tandem HA epitope tags
   4271..6052    -  CDS            Slc6a1: SC6A1_MOUSE - Also known as Gabt1, Gat-1, Gat1. Experimental evidence at protein level: Swiss-Prot protein existence level 1. Terminates the action of GABA by its high affinity sodium- dependent reuptake into presynaptic terminals. From Mus musculus (Mouse).
   6078..6111    -  protein_bind   lox2272: Cre-mediated recombination occurs in the 8-bp core sequence (GGATACTT). lox2272 sites are compatible with each other, but incompatible with loxP or loxN sites (Lee and Saito, 1988). Cre recombinase
   6112..6161    -  intron         β-globin intron (fragment): internally truncated intron from human β-globin
   6162..6195    -  protein_bind   loxP: Cre-mediated recombination occurs in the 8-bp core sequence (GCATACAT). Cre recombinase
   6196..6220    +  misc_feature   MCS (fragment): pBluescript multiple cloning site
   6220..6808    +  misc_feature   WPRE: woodchuck hepatitis virus posttranscriptional regulatory element
   6842..6953    +  polyA_signal   bGH poly(A) signal: bovine growth hormone polyadenylation signal
   7071..12      +  repeat_region  AAV2 ITR (across the origin): inverted terminal repeat of adeno-associated virus serotype 2 inverted
