[The description below was written by a language model from this plasmid's Addgene catalogue record and pLannotate feature annotations shown in this document.]
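Description:
pAAV-EF1a-double floxed-Gat1-HA-WPRE-HGHpA is an AAV transfer plasmid for Cre-dependent expression of the mouse GABA transporter GAT-1 (Slc6a1), carrying a C-terminal triple HA epitope tag. It derives from a widely used double-floxed channelrhodopsin-mCherry AAV vector, with the opsin cassette replaced by Gat1-HA between AscI and NheI sites that remain intact. In bacteria it is maintained as a high-copy plasmid through a ColE1/pUC-type origin and selected with ampicillin via the bla gene; an f1 origin is also present. The annotation detects one full AAV2 inverted terminal repeat spanning the sequence origin and only short fragments of the other. This may reflect how hard these repeats are to sequence and annotate, though the record does not settle the point.

The expression cassette uses the human EF-1α promoter followed by a DIO (FLEx) arrangement. The Slc6a1-3xHA coding sequence lies in the antisense orientation, flanked by a lox2272/loxP pair on one side and an oppositely oriented lox2272/loxP pair on the other. Without Cre, no sense transcript of the transporter is made. Cre recombination between compatible sites inverts the cassette, and subsequent excision between the other pair locks it in the sense orientation, restricting expression to Cre-positive cells. Downstream, a WPRE enhances transcript stability and expression. The polyadenylation signal is named hGH in the plasmid title, whereas the automated annotation labels a short segment as bGH poly(A).

Packaged into AAV, the construct is suited to expressing HA-detectable GAT-1 in genetically defined neurons. The associated work concerns presynaptic GABA uptake in midbrain dopamine neurons.
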