Addgene plasmid #184635: pAAV-EF1a-double floxed-Gat1-HA-WPRE-HGHpA
Purpose: Expresses the GABA membrane transporter Gat1 fused to HA, driven by the Ef1a promoter, in a Cre-dependent fashion
Depositing lab: Nicolas Tritsch. Depositing organization: NYU Grossman School of Medicine. Publication: Inhibitory co-transmission from midbrain dopamine neurons relies on presynaptic GABA uptake. Melani R, Tritsch NX. Cell Rep. 2022 Apr 19;39(3):110716. doi: 10.1016/j.celrep.2022.110716. PubMed 35443174.
Backbone
  Vector backbone: pAAV-EF1a-double floxed-hChR2(H134R)-mCherry-WPRE-HGHpA
  Backbone manufacturer: Addgene #20297
  Modifications to backbone: 3 copies of the influenza hemagglutinin (HA) coding sequence are inserted at the C-terminus
  Vector type: AAV
Growth in bacteria
  Bacterial resistance: Ampicillin, 100 μg/mL
  Growth temperature: 37°C
  Growth strain: NEB Stable
  Copy number: High Copy
Gene/Insert
  Gene/Insert name: Gat1
  Species: M. musculus (mouse)
  GenBank ID: NM_178703.4
  Entrez Gene: Slc6a1 (a.k.a. A730043E01, GABATHG, GABATR, GAT-1, Gabt, Gabt1, Gat1, XT-1, Xtrp1)
  Promoter: EF1a
  Cloning method: Restriction Enzyme; 5′ cloning site AscI (not destroyed); 3′ cloning site NheI (not destroyed)
  Sequencing primers: 5′ Unknown
Terms and licenses: Academic/Nonprofit Terms; Industry Terms: Not Available to Industry
Depositor comments: Please visit https://www.biorxiv.org/content/10.1101/2021.11.26.470142v1 for bioRxiv preprint.
How to cite: pAAV-EF1a-double floxed-Gat1-HA-WPRE-HGHpA was a gift from Nicolas Tritsch (Addgene plasmid # 184635 ; http://n2t.net/addgene:184635 ; RRID:Addgene_184635)
