>Addgene plasmid #184635 | pAAV-EF1a-double floxed-Gat1-HA-WPRE-HGHpA | depositor partial sequence | sequence record 358150 | pAAV-EF1a-double floxed-Gat1-HA-WPRE-HGHpA sequence
GCTAGCCACCATGGCGACTGACAACAGCAAGGTGGCTGATGGGCAGATCTCTACTGAGGTCAGCGAGGCC
CCTGTGGCCAGCGACAAGCCCAAAACCCTGGTAGTCAAGGTGCAGAAGAAGGCCGGGGACCTCCCTGACC
GGGACACATGGAAGGGACGCTTCGACTTCCTCATGTCCTGCGTGGGCTATGCCATCGGCCTGGGCAATGT
GTGGAGGTTCCCTTACCTCTGTGGGAAAAACGGTGGCGGGGCCTTCCTAATCCCATATTTCCTGACGCTC
ATCTTTGCGGGTGTTCCTCTCTTCCTTTTGGAGTGCTCCCTAGGCCAGTACACCTCCATTGGGGGCCTGG
GCGTATGGAAGCTGGCGCCCATGTTCAAGGGTGTGGGCCTCGCGGCAGCTGTGCTGTCCTTCTGGCTGAA
CATCTACTACATCGTCATCATCTCCTGGGCCATCTACTACCTGTACAACTCCTTCACCACGACCCTGCCA
TGGAAACAGTGTGACAACCCGTGGAACACTGACCGCTGCTTCTCCAACTACAGCCTGGTCAATACCACCA
ACATGACCAGCGCCGTGGTGGAGTTCTGGGAGCGCAACATGCACCAGATGACAGATGGACTGGACAAGCC
AGGACAGATCCGCTGGCCTCTGGCCATCACACTGGCCATTGCCTGGGTGCTCGTGTATTTCTGCATCTGG
AAGGGTGTTGGTTGGACTGGAAAGGTGGTCTACTTCTCAGCCACGTACCCCTACATCATGCTTATCATCC
TGTTCTTCCGTGGAGTGACGCTTCCCGGGGCCAAGGAGGGGATCCTCTTCTACATCACACCCAACTTCCG
AAAGCTGTCTGATTCTGAGGTGTGGCTTGACGCCGCCACCCAGATCTTCTTCTCCTACGGGCTGGGCCTG
GGGTCCCTGATTGCTCTGGGAAGCTACAACTCTTTCCACAACAATGTGTACAGGGACTCCATCATCGTTT
GCTGCATCAACTCCTGCACCAGCATGTTTGCCGGATTCGTCATCTTCTCCATCGTGGGCTTCATGGCTCA
TGTCACCAAGAGGTCCATAGCTGATGTGGCAGCCTCAGGCCCGGGGCTGGCATTCTTGGCGTACCCTGAG
GCTGTGACACAGCTACCCATCTCTCCCCTCTGGGCTATCCTCTTCTTCTCCATGCTGCTGATGCTGGGCA
TTGACAGCCAGTTCTGTACCGTGGAGGGCTTCATCACTGCCCTGGTGGACGAGTACCCCAGACTTCTCCG
CAATCGCCGTGAACTCTTCATTGCTGCCGTGTGCATCGTGTCCTACCTGATTGGCCTGTCTAACATCACC
CAGGGTGGCATTTATGTCTTCAAACTGTTTGATTATTACTCTGCCAGCGGCATGAGCTTGCTGTTCCTGG
TTTTCTTCGAGTGTGTCTCCATTTCCTGGTTTTATGGTGTCAACCGGTTCTATGACAACATCCAGGAGAT
GGTTGGCTCCAGGCCCTGCATCTGGTGGAAGCTGTGCTGGTCCTTTTTCACACCCATCATTGTGGCGGGC
GTGTTTCTCTTCAGTGCTGTGCAGATGACACCACTCACCATGGGAAGCTATGTTTTCCCCAAGTGGGGCC
AGGGCGTGGGCTGGCTCATGGCTCTGTCCTCCATGGTGCTCATCCCCGGGTACATGGCTTACATGTTCCT
CACCCTGAAGGGCTCCCTGAAGCAGCGTCTCCAGGTCATGATTCAGCCCAGTGAAGATATTGTGCGCCCT
GAGAATGGCCCTGAGCAGCCGCAGGCTGGCAGCTCAGCCAGCAAGGAGGCCTACATCGGCTACCCATACG
ATGTTCCAGATTACGCTGGCTATCCCTATGACGTCCCGGACTATGCAGGATCCTATCCATATGACGTTCC
AGATTACGCTTAGGGCGCGCC
